>Addgene plasmid #184710 | pCSIIpuro-4493NES(Booster-PKA) | addgene full sequence | sequence record 362356 | Addgene NGS Result
GCTGGTGGTAGTGCTGGTGGTAGTGCTGGTGGTAGTGCTGGTGGTAGTGCTGGTGGTTCCGGCAGTGCTG
GTGGTAGTGCTGGTGGTAGTACCAGTGCTGGTGGTAGTGCTGGTGGTAGTGCTGGTGGTAGTGCTGGTGG
TAGTGCTGGTGGTTCCGGAATGGTGAGTGTGATTAAACCAGAGATGAAGATGAGGTACTACATGGACGGC
TCCGTCAATGGGCATGAGTTCACAATTGAAGGTGAAGGCACAGGCAGACCTTACGAGGGACATCAAGAGA
TGACACTACGCGTCACAATGGCCGAGGGCGGGCCAATGCCTTTCGCGTTTGACTTAGTGTCACACGTGTT
CTGTTACGGCCACAGAGTATTTACTAAATATCCAGAAGAGATACCAGACTATTTCAAACAAGCATTTCCT
GAAGGCCTGTCATGGGAAAGGTCGTTGGAGTTCGAAGATGGTGGGTCCGCTTCAGTCAGTGCGCATATAA
GCCTTAGAGGAAACACCTTCTACCACAAATCCAAATTTACTGGGGTTAACTTTCCTGCCGATGGTCCTAT
CATGCAAAACCAAAGTGTTGATTGGGAGCCATCAACCGAGAAAATTACTGCCAGCGACGGAGTTCTGAAG
GGTGATGTTACGATGTACCTAAAACTTGAAGGAGGCGGCAATCACAAATGCCAATTCAAGACTACTTACA
AGGCGGCAAAAGAGATTCTTGAAATGCCAGGAGACCATTACATCGGCCATCGCCTCGTCAGGAAAACCGA
AGGCAACATTACTGAGCAGGTAGAAGATGCAGTAGCTCATTCCGCGGCCGCATTGAGGCGCGCGACGCTG
GTTGACTCTAGACTGCAGCTGCCTCCTCTGGAACGCCTGACTCTGGATTAAGTCGAGGGCGGCGGCCGCG
GCTCTAGAGGATCCGTTAACTAACTTAAGCTAGCAACGGTTTCCCTCTAGCGGGATCAATTCCGCCCCCC
CCCCCTAACGTTACTGGCCGAAGCCGCTTGGAATAAGGCCGGTGTGCGTTTGTCTATATGTTATTTTCCA
CCATATTGCCGTCTTTTGGCAATGTGAGGGCCCGGAAACCTGGCCCTGTCTTCTTGACGAGCATTCCTAG
GGGTCTTTCCCCTCTCGCCAAAGGAATGCAAGGTCTGTTGAATGTCGTGAAGGAAGCAGTTCCTCTGGAA
GCTTCTTGAAGACAAACAACGTCTGTAGCGACCCTTTGCAGGCAGCGGAACCCCCCACCTGGCGACAGGT
GCCTCTGCGGCCAAAAGCCACGTGTATAAGATACACCTGCAAAGGCGGCACAACCCCAGTGCCACGTTGT
GAGTTGGATAGTTGTGGAAAGAGTCAAATGGCTCTCCTCAAGCGTATTCAACAAGGGGCTGAAGGATGCC
CAGAAGGTACCCCATTGTATGGGATCTGATCTGGGGCCTCGGTGCACATGCTTTACATGTGTTTAGTCGA
GGTTAAAAAAACGTCTAGGCCCCCCGAACCACGGGGACGTGGTTTTCCTTTGAAAAACACGATAATACCA
TGACCGAGTACAAGCCCACGGTGCGCCTCGCCACCCGCGACGACGTCCCCAGGGCCGTACGCACCCTCGC
CGCCGCGTTCGCCGACTACCCCGCCACGCGCCACACCGTCGATCCGGACCGCCACATCGAGCGGGTCACC
GAGCTGCAAGAACTCTTCCTCACGCGCGTCGGGCTCGACATCGGCAAGGTGTGGGTCGCGGACGACGGCG
CCGCGGTGGCGGTCTGGACCACGCCGGAGAGCGTCGAAGCGGGGGCGGTGTTCGCCGAGATCGGCCCGCG
CATGGCCGAGTTGAGCGGTTCCCGGCTGGCCGCGCAGCAACAGATGGAAGGCCTCCTGGCGCCGCACCGG
CCCAAGGAGCCCGCGTGGTTCCTGGCCACCGTCGGCGTCTCGCCCGACCACCAGGGCAAGGGTCTGGGCA
GCGCCGTCGTGCTCCCCGGAGTGGAGGCGGCCGAGCGCGCCGGGGTGCCCGCCTTCCTGGAGACCTCCGC
GCCCCGCAACCTCCCCTTCTACGAGCGGCTCGGCTTCACCGTCACCGCCGACGTCGAGGTGCCCGAAGGA
CCGCGCACCTGGTGCATGACCCGCAAGCCCGGTGCCTGACTAGAGTTAACATCGAGGGATCAAGCTTATC
GATAATCAACCTCTGGATTACAAAATTTGTGAAAGATTGACTGGTATTCTTAACTATGTTGCTCCTTTTA
CGCTATGTGGATACGCTGCTTTAATGCCTTTGTATCATGCTATTGCTTCCCGTATGGCTTTCATTTTCTC
CTCCTTGTATAAATCCTGGTTGCTGTCTCTTTATGAGGAGTTGTGGCCCGTTGTCAGGCAACGTGGCGTG
GTGTGCACTGTGTTTGCTGACGCAACCCCCACTGGTTGGGGCATTGCCACCACCTGTCAGCTCCTTTCCG
GGACTTTCGCTTTCCCCCTCCCTATTGCCACGGCGGAACTCATCGCCGCCTGCCTTGCCCGCTGCTGGAC
AGGGGCTCGGCTGTTGGGCACTGACAATTCCGTGGTGTTGTCGGGGAAGCTGACGTCCTTTCCATGGCTG
CTCGCCTGTGTTGCCACCTGGATTCTGCGCGGGACGTCCTTCTGCTACGTCCCTTCGGCCCTCAATCCAG
CGGACCTTCCTTCCCGCGGCCTGCTGCCGGCTCTGCGGCCTCTTCCGCGTCTTCGCCTTCGCCCTCAGAC
GAGTCGGATCTCCCTTTGGGCCGCCTCCCCGCATCGATACCGTCGAGACCTAGAAAAACATGGAGCAATC
ACAAGTAGCAATACAGCAGCTACCAATGCTGATTGTGCCTGGCTAGAAGCACAAGAGGAGGAGGAGGTGG
GTTTTCCAGTCACACCTCAGGTACCTTTAAGACCAATGACTTACAAGGCAGCTGTAGATCTTAGCCACTT
TTTAAAAGAAAAGGGGGGACTGGAAGGGCTAATTCACTCCCAACGAAGACAAGATATCCTTGATCTGTGG
ATCTACCACACACAAGGCTACTTCCCTGATTGGCAGAACTACACACCAGGGCCAGGGATCAGATATCCAC
TGACCTTTGGATGGTGCTACAAGCTAGTACCAGTTGAGCAAGAGAAGGTAGAAGAAGCCAATGAAGGAGA
GAACACCCGCTTGTTACACCCTGTGAGCCTGCATGGGATGGATGACCCGGAGAGAGAAGTATTAGAGTGG
AGGTTTGACAGCCGCCTAGCATTTCATCACATGGCCCGAGAGCTGCATCCGGACTGTACTGGGTCTCTCT
GGTTAGACCAGATCTGAGCCTGGGAGCTCTCTGGCTAACTAGGGAACCCACTGCTTAAGCCTCAATAAAG
CTTGCCTTGAGTGCTTCAAGTAGTGTGTGCCCGTCTGTTGTGTGACTCTGGTAACTAGAGATCCCTCAGA
CCCTTTTAGTCAGTGTGGAAAATCTCTAGCAGGGCCCGTTTAAACCCGCTGATCAGCCTCGACTGTGCCT
TCTAGTTGCCAGCCATCTGTTGTTTGCCCCTCCCCCGTGCCTTCCTTGACCCTGGAAGGTGCCACTCCCA
CTGTCCTTTCCTAATAAAATGAGGAAATTGCATCGCATTGTCTGAGTAGGTGTCATTCTATTCTGGGGGG
TGGGGTGGGGCAGGACAGCAAGGGGGAGGATTGGGAAGACAATAGCAGGCATGCTGGGGATGCGGTGGGC
TCTATGGCTTCTGAGGCGGAAAGAACCAGCTGGGGCTCTAGGGGGTATCCCC
[124 nt withheld, positions 3763-3886]
C
[91 nt withheld, positions 3888-3978]
A
[49 nt withheld, positions 3980-4028]
CCTTTGACGTTGGAGTCCACGTTCTTT
[37 nt withheld, positions 4056-4092]
ACCCTATCTCGGTCTATTCTTTTGATTTATAAGGGATTTTGCCGATTTCGGCCTATTGGTTAAAAAATGA
GCTGATTTAACAAAAATTTAACGCGAATTAATTCTGTGGAATGTGTGTCAGTTAGGGTGTGGAAAGTCCC
CAGGCTCCCCAGCAGGCAGAAGTATGCAAAGCATGCATCTCAATTAGTCAGCAACCAGGTGTGGAAAGTC
CCCAGGCTCCCCAGCAGGCAGAAGTATGCAAAGCATGCATCTCAATTAGTCAGCAACCATAGTCCCGCCC
CTAACTCCGCCCATCCCGCCCCTAACTCCGCCCAGTTCCGCCCATTCTCCGCCCCATGGCTGACTAATTT
TTTTTATTTATGCAGAGGCCGAGGCCGCCTCTGCCTCTGAGCTATTCCAGAAGTAGTGAGGAGGCTTTTT
TGGAGGCCTAGGCTTTTGCAAAAAGCTCCCGGGAGCTTGTATATCCATTTTCGGATCTGATCAGCACGTG
TTGACAATTAATCATCGGCATAGTATATCGGCATAGTATAATACGACAAGGTGAGGAACTAAACCATGGC
CAAGTTGACCAGTGCCGTTCCGGTGCTCACCGCGCGCGACGTCGCCGGAGCGGTCGAGTTCTGGACCGAC
CGGCTCGGGTTCTCCCGGGACTTCGTGGAGGACGACTTCGCCGGTGTGGTCCGGGACGACGTGACCCTGT
TCATCAGCGCGGTCCAGGACCAGGTGGTGCCGGACAACACCCTGGCCTGGGTGTGGGTGCGCGGCCTGGA
CGAGCTGTACGCCGAGTGGTCGGAGGTCGTGTCCACGAACTTCCGGGACGCCTCCGGGCCGGCCATGACC
GAGATCGGCGAGCAGCCGTGGGGGCGGGAGTTCGCCCTGCGCGACCCGGCCGGCAACTGCGTGCACTTCG
TGGCCGAGGAGCAGGACTGACACGTGCTACGAGATTTCGATTCCACCGCCGCCTTCTATGAAAGGTTGGG
CTTCGGAATCGTTTTCCGGGACGCCGGCTGGATGATCCTCCAGCGCGGGGATCTCATGCTGGAGTTCTTC
GCCCACCCCAACTTGTTTATTGCAGCTTATAATGGTTACAAATAAAGCAATAGCATCACAAATTTCACAA
ATAAAGCATTTTTTTCACTGCATTCTAGTTGTGGTTTGTCCAAACTCATCAATGTATCTTATCATGTCTG
TATACCGTCGACCTCTAGCTAGAGCTTGGCGTAATCATGGTCATAGCTGTTTCCTGTGTGAAATTGTTAT
CCGCTCACAATTCCACACAACATACGAGCCGGAAGCATAAAGTGTAAAGCCTGGGGTGCCTAATGAGTGA
GCTAACTCACATTAATTGCGTTGCGCTCACTGCCCGCTTTCCAGTCGGGAAACCTGTCGTGCCAGCTGCA
TTAATGAATCGGCCAACGCGCGGGGAGAGGCGGTTTGCGTATTGGGCGCTCTTCCGCTTCCTCGCTCACT
GACTCGCTGCGCTCGGTCGTTCGGCTGCGGCGAGCGGTATCAGCTCACTCAAAGGCGGTAATACGGTTAT
CCACAGAATCAGGGGATAACGCAGGAAAGAACATGTGAGCAAAAGGCCAGCAAAAGGCCAGGAACCGTAA
AAAGGCCGCGTTGCTGGCGTTTTTCCATAGGCTCCGCCCCCCTGACGAGCATCACAAAAATCGACGCTCA
AGTCAGAGGTGGCGAAACCCGACAGGACTATAAAGATACCAGGCGTTTCCCCCTGGAAGCTCCCTCGTGC
GCTCTCCTGTTCCGACCCTGCCGCTTACCGGATACCTGTCCGCCTTTCTCCCTTCGGGAAGCGTGGCGCT
TTCTCATAGCTCACGCTGTAGGTATCTCAGTTCGGTGTAGGTCGTTCGCTCCAAGCTGGGCTGTGTGCAC
GAACCCCCCGTTCAGCCCGACCGCTGCGCCTTATCCGGTAACTATCGTCTTGAGTCCAACCCGGTAAGAC
ACGACTTATCGCCACTGGCAGCAGCCACTGGTAACAGGATTAGCAGAGCGAGGTATGTAGGCGGTGCTAC
AGAGTTCTTGAAGTGGTGGCCTAACTACGGCTACACTAGAAGAACAGTATTTGGTATCTGCGCTCTGCTG
AAGCCAGTTACCTTCGGAAAAAGAGTTGGTAGCTCTTGATCCGGCAAACAAACCACCGCTGGTAGCGGTG
GTTTTTTTGTTTGCAAGCAGCAGATTACGCGCAGAAAAAAAGGATCTCAAGAAGATCCTTTGATCTTTTC
TACGGGGTCTGACGCTCAGTGGAACGAAAACTCACGTTAAGGGATTTTGGTCATGAGATTATCAAAAAGG
ATCTTCACCTAGATCCTTTTAAATTAAAAATGAAGTTTTAAATCAATCTAAAGTATATATGAGTAAACTT
GGTCTGACAGTTACCAATGCTTAATCAGTGAGGCACCTATCTCAGCGATCTGTCTATTTCGTTCATCCAT
AGTTGCCTGACTCCCCGTCGTGTAGATAACTACGATACGGGAGGGCTTACCATCTGGCCCCAGTGCTGCA
ATGATACCGCGAGACCCACGCTCACCGGCTCCAGATTTATCAGCAATAAACCAGCCAGCCGGAAGGGCCG
AGCGCAGAAGTGGTCCTGCAACTTTATCCGCCTCCATCCAGTCTATTAATTGTTGCCGGGAAGCTAGAGT
AAGTAGTTCGCCAGTTAATAGTTTGCGCAACGTTGTTGCCATTGCTACAGGCATCGTGGTGTCACGCTCG
TCGTTTGGTATGGCTTCATTCAGCTCCGGTTCCCAACGATCAAGGCGAGTTACATGATCCCCCATGTTGT
GCAAAAAAGCGGTTAGCTCCTTCGGTCCTCCGATCGTTGTCAGAAGTAAGTTGGCCGCAGTGTTATCACT
CATGGTTATGGCAGCACTGCATAATTCTCTTACTGTCATGCCATCCGTAAGATGCTTTTCTGTGACTGGT
GAGTACTCAACCAAGTCATTCTGAGAATAGTGTATGCGGCGACCGAGTTGCTCTTGCCCGGCGTCAATAC
GGGATAATACCGCGCCACATAGCAGAACTTTAAAAGTGCTCATCATTGGAAAACGTTCTTCGGGGCGAAA
ACTCTCAAGGATCTTACCGCTGTTGAGATCCAGTTCGATGTAACCCACTCGTGCACCCAACTGATCTTCA
GCATCTTTTACTTTCACCAGCGTTTCTGGGTGAGCAAAAACAGGAAGGCAAAATGCCGCAAAAAAGGGAA
TAAGGGCGACACGGAAATGTTGAATACTCATACTCTTCCTTTTTCAATATTATTGAAGCATTTATCAGGG
TTATTGTCTCATGAGCGGATACATATTTGAATGTATTTAGAAAAATAAACAAATAGGGGTTCCGCGCACA
TTTCCCCGAAAAGTGCCACCTGACGTCGACGGATCGGGAGATCTCCCGATCCCCTATGGTGCACTCTCAG
TACAATCTGCTCTGATGCCGCATAGTTAAGCCAGTATCTGCTCCCTGCTTGTGTGTTGGAGGTCGCTGAG
TAGTGCGCGAGCAAAATTTAAGCTACAACAAGGCAAGGCTTGACCGACAATTGCATGAAGAATCTGCTTA
GGGTTAGGCGTTTTGCGCTGCTTCGCGATGTACGGGCCAGATATACGCGTTGACATTGATTATTGACTAG
TTATTAATAGTAATCAATTACGGGGTCATTAGTTCATAGCCCATATATGGAGTTCCGCGTTACATAACTT
ACGGTAAATGGCCCGCCTGGCTGACCGCCCAACGACCCCCGCCCATTGACGTCAATAATGACGTATGTTC
CCATAGTAACGCCAATAGGGACTTTCCATTGACGTCAATGGGTGGAGTATTTACGGTAAACTGCCCACTT
GGCAGTACATCAAGTGTATCATATGCCAAGTACGCCCCCTATTGACGTCAATGACGGTAAATGGCCCGCC
TGGCATTATGCCCAGTACATGACCTTATGGGACTTTCCTACTTGGCAGTACATCTACGTATTAGTCATCG
CTATTACCATGGTGATGCGGTTTTGGCAGTACATCAATGGGCGTGGATAGCGGTTTGACTCACGGGGATT
TCCAAGTCTCCACCCCATTGACGTCAATGGGAGTTTGTTTTGGCACCAAAATCAACGGGACTTTCCAAAA
TGTCGTAACAACTCCGCCCCATTGACGCAAATGGGCGGTAGGCGTGTACGGTGGGAGGTCTATATAAGCA
GCGCGTTTTGCCTGTACTGGGTCTCTCTGGTTAGACCAGATCTGAGCCTGGGAGCTCTCTGGCTAACTAG
GGAACCCACTGCTTAAGCCTCAATAAAGCTTGCCTTGAGTGCTTCAAGTAGTGTGTGCCCGTCTGTTGTG
TGACTCTGGTAACTAGAGATCCCTCAGACCCTTTTAGTCAGTGTGGAAAATCTCTAGCAGTGGCGCCCGA
ACAGGGACTTGAAAGCGAAAGGGAAACCAGAGGAGCTCTCTCGACGCAGGACTCGGCTTGCTGAAGCGCG
CACGGCAAGAGGCGAGGGGCGGCGACTGGTGAGTACGCCAAAAATTTTGACTAGCGGAGGCTAGAAGGAG
AGAGATGGGTGCGAGAGCGTCAGTATTAAGCGGGGGAGAATTAGATCGCGATGGGAAAAAATTCGGTTAA
GGCCAGGGGGAAAGAAAAAATATAAATTAAAACATATAGTATGGGCAAGCAGGGAGCTAGAACGATTCGC
AGTTAATCCTGGCCTGTTAGAAACATCAGAAGGCTGTAGACAAATACTGGGACAGCTACAACCATCCCTT
CAGACAGGATCAGAAGAACTTAGATCATTATATAATACAGTAGCAACCCTCTATTGTGTGCATCAAAGGA
TAGAGATAAAAGACACCAAGGAAGCTTTAGACAAGATAGAGGAAGAGCAAAACAAAAGTAAGACCACCGC
ACAGCAAGGGCCGCTGATCTTCAGACCTGGAGGAGGAGATATGAGGGACAATTGGAGAAGTGAATTATAT
AAATATAAAGTAGTAAAAATTGAACCATTAGGAGTAGCACCCACCAAGGCAAAGAGAAGAGTGGTGCAGA
GAGAAAAAAGAGCAGTGGGAATAGGAGCTTTGTTCCTTGGGTTCTTGGGAGCAGCAGGAAGCACTATGGG
CGCAGCGTCAATGACGCTGACGGTACAGGCCAGACAATTATTGTCTGGTATAGTGCAGCAGCAGAACAAT
TTGCTGAGGGCTATTGAGGCGCAACAGCATCTGTTGCAACTCACAGTCTGGGGCATCAAGCAGCTCCAGG
CAAGAATCCTGGCTGTGGAAAGATACCTAAAGGATCAACAGCTCCTGGGGATTTGGGGTTGCTCTGGAAA
ACTCATTTGCACCACTGCTGTGCCTTGGAATGCTAGTTGGAGTAATAAATCTCTGGAACAGATTTGGAAT
CACACGACCTGGATGGAGTGGGACAGAGAAATTAACAATTACACAAGCTTAATACACTCCTTAATTGAAG
AATCGCAAAACCAGCAAGAAAAGAATGAACAAGAATTATTGGAATTAGATAAATGGGCAAGTTTGTGGAA
TTGGTTTAACATAACAAATTGGCTGTGGTATATAAAATTATTCATAATGATAGTAGGAGGCTTGGTAGGT
TTAAGAATAGTTTTTGCTGTACTTTCTATAGTGAATAGAGTTAGGCAGGGATATTCACCATTATCGTTTC
AGACCCACCTCCCAACCCCGAGGGGACCCGACAGGCCCGAAGGAATAGAAGAAGAAGGTGGAGAGAGAGA
CAGAGACAGATCCATTCGATTAGTGAACGGATCTACAAATGGCAGTATTCATCCACAATTTTAAAAGAAA
AGGGGGGATTGGGGGGTACAGTGCAGGGGAAAGAATAGTAGACATAATAGCAACAGACATACAAACTAAA
GAATTACAAAAACAAATTACAAAAATTCAAAATTTTCGGGTTTATTACAGGGACAGCAGAAATTCACTTT
GAATTAATTCAAGCTTCGTGAGGCTCCGGTGCCCGTCAGTGGGCAGAGCGCACATCGCCCACAGTCCCCG
AGAAGTTGGGGGGAGGGGTCGGCAATTGAACCGGTGCCTAGAGAAGGTGGCGCGGGGTAAACTGGGAAAG
TGATGTCGTGTACTGGCTCCGCCTTTTTCCCGAGGGTGGGGGAGAACCGTATATAAGTGCAGTAGTCGCC
GTGAACGTTCTTTTTCGCAACGGGTTTGCCGCCAGAACACAGGTAAGTGCCGTGTGTGGTTCCCGCGGGC
CTGGCCTCTTTACGGGTTATGGCCCTTGCGTGCCTTGAATTACTTCCACCTGGCTCCAGTACGTGATTCT
TGATCCCGAGCTGGAGCCAGGGGCGGGCCTTGCGCTTTAGGAGCCCCTTCGCCTCGTGCTTGAGTTGAGG
CCTGGCCTGGGCGCTGGGGCCGCCGCGTGCGAATCTGGTGGCACCTTCGCGCCTGTCTCGCTGCTTTCGA
TAAGTCTCTAGCCATTTAAAATTTTTGATGACCTGCTGCGACGCTTTTTTTCTGGCAAGATAGTCTTGTA
AATGCGGGCCAGGATCTGCACACTGGTATTTCGGTTTTTGGGGCCGCGGGCGGCGACGGGGCCCGTGCGT
CCCAGCGCACATGTTCGGCGAGGCGGGGCCTGCGAGCGCGGCCACCGAGAATCGGACGGGGGTAGTCTCA
AGCTGGCCGGCCTGCTCTGGTGCCTGGCCTCGCGCCGCCGTGTATCGCCCCGCCCTGGGCGGCAAGGCTG
GCCCGGTCGGCACCAGTTGCGTGAGCGGAAAGATGGCCGCTTCCCGGCCCTGCTCCAGGGGGCTCAAAAT
GGAGGACGCGGCGCTCGGGAGAGCGGGCGGGTGAGTCACCCACACAAAGGAAAGGGGCCTTTCCGTCCTC
AGCCGTCGCTTCATGTGACTCCACGGAGTACCGGGCGCCGTCCAGGCACCTCGATTAGTTCTGGAGCTTT
TGGAGTACGTCGTCTTTAGGTTGGGGGGAGGGGTTTTATGCGATGGAGTTTCCCCACACTGAGTGGGTGG
AGACTGAAGTTAGGCCAGCTTGGCACTTGATGTAATTCTCCTTGGAATTTGCCCTTTTTGAGTTTGGATC
TTGGTTCATTCTCAAGCCTCAGACAGTGGTTCAAAGTTTTTTTCTTCCATTTCAGGTGTCGTGAACACGC
TACCGGTCCGAATTCGCCGCCACCATGGTGAGCGAGCTGATTAAGGAGAACATGCACATGAAGCTGTACA
TGGAGGGCACCGTGAACAACCACCACTTCAAGTGCACATCCGAGGGCGAAGGCAAGCCCTACGAGGGCAC
CCAGACCATGAGAATCAAGGCGGTCGAGGGCGGCCCTCTCCCCTTCGCCTTCGACATCCTGGCTACCAGC
TTCATGTACGGCAGCAAAACCTTCATCAACCACACCCAGGGCATCCCCGACTTCTTTAAGCAGTCCTTCC
CCGAGGGCTTCACATGGGAGAGAGTCACCACATACGAAGACGGGGGCGTGCTGACCGCTACCCAGGACAC
CAGCCTCCAGGACGGCTGCCTCATCTACAACGTCAAGATCAGAGGGGTGAACTTCCCATCCAACGGCCCT
GTGATGCAGAAGAAAACACTCGGCTGGGAGGCCTCCACCGAGACCCTGTACCCCGCTGACGGCGGCCTGG
AAGGCAGAGCCGACATGGCCCTGAAGCTCGTGGGCGGGGGCCACCTGATCTGCAACTTGAAGACCACATA
CAGATCCAAGAAACCCGCTAAGAACCTCAAGATGCCCGGCGTCTACTATGTGGACAGAAGACTGGAAAGA
ATCAAGGAGGCCGACAAAGAGACCTACGTCGAGCAGCACGAGGTGGCTGTGGCCAGATACTGCGACCTCC
CTAGCAAACTGGGGCACAGACTCGAGAAGTTTTCTCAAGAACAGATCGGCGAAAACATTGTGTGCAGGGT
CATTTGTACCACGGGTCAAATTCCCATCCGAGATTTGTCAGCTGATATTTCACAAGTGCTTAAGGAAAAA
CGATCCATAAAGAAAGTTTGGACATTTGGTAGAAACCCAGCCTGTGACTATCATTTAGGAAACATTTCAA
GACTGTCAAATAAGCATTTCCAAATACTACTAGGAGAAGACGGTAACCTTTTATTGAATGACATTTCCAC
TAATGGGACCTGGTTAAATGGGCAAAAAGTCGAGAAGAACAGCAATCAGTTACTGTCCCAAGGTGATGAA
ATAACCGTTGGTGTAGGCGTGGAATCAGATATTTTATCTCTGGTCATTTTCATAAACGACAAATTTAAGC
AGTGCCTGGAGCAGAACAAAGTTGATCGCGGTACCAGT
Features (pLannotate 1.2.2; 33 found; start..end, strand, type, name):
    160..813     +  CDS            mKO&kappa;: mKO&kappa; is a basic (constitutively fluorescent) orange fluorescent protein published in 2008, derived from Verrillofungia concinna. It has low acid sensitivity.
    976..1537    +  misc_feature   IRES: internal ribosome entry site (IRES) of the encephalomyocarditis virus (EMCV)
   1540..2139    +  CDS            PuroR: puromycin N-acetyltransferase; pac from Streptomyces alboniger; confers resistance to puromycin
   2174..2762    +  misc_feature   WPRE: woodchuck hepatitis virus posttranscriptional regulatory element
   2687..3274    +  CDS            nef: NEF_HV112 - Experimental evidence at protein level: Swiss-Prot protein existence level 1. Extracellular Nef protein targets CD4(+) T-lymphocytes for apoptosis by interacting with CXCR4 surface receptors. From Human immunodeficiency virus type 1 group M subtype B (isolate PCV12) (HIV-1).
   3281..3461    +  LTR            5' LTR (truncated): truncated 5' long terminal repeat (LTR) from HIV-1
   3493..3717    +  polyA_signal   bGH poly(A) signal: bovine growth hormone polyadenylation signal
   3721..3742    +  promoter       SV40 promoter (fragment): SV40 enhancer and early promoter
   3763..4191    +  rep_origin     f1 ori (sequence partly withheld): f1 bacteriophage origin of replication; arrow indicates direction of (+) strand synthesis
   4205..4534    +  promoter       SV40 promoter: SV40 enhancer and early promoter
   4582..4629    +  promoter       EM7 promoter: synthetic bacterial promoter&nbsp
   4648..5022    +  CDS            BleoR: antibiotic-binding protein; Sh ble from Streptoalloteichus hindustanus; confers resistance to bleomycin, phleomycin, and Zeocin™
   5032..5157    +  CDS            ble (fragment): BLE_KLEPN - Experimental evidence at protein level: Swiss-Prot protein existence level 1. Binding protein with a strong affinity to the bleomycin family of antibiotics. Binds to CL990; an antimitotic-antibiotic compound. From Klebsiella pneumoniae.
   5152..5273    +  polyA_signal   SV40 poly(A) signal: SV40 polyadenylation signal
   5344..5366    -  protein_bind   lac operator (fragment): The lac repressor binds to the lac operator to inhibit transcription in E. coli. This inhibition can be relieved by adding lactose or isopropyl-β-D-thiogalactopyranoside (IPTG). lac repressor encoded by lacI
   5370..5400    -  promoter       lac promoter: promoter for the E. coli lac operon
   5415..5436    -  protein_bind   CAP binding site: CAP binding activates transcription in the presence of cAMP. E. coli catabolite activator protein
   5449..5541    -  CDS            lacI (fragment): lac repressor; lacI; The lac repressor binds to the lac operator to inhibit transcription in E. coli. This inhibition can be relieved by adding lactose or isopropyl-β-D-thiogalactopyranoside (IPTG).
   5724..6312    -  rep_origin     ori: high-copy-number ColE1/pMB1/pBR322/pUC origin of replication
   6483..7343    -  CDS            AmpR: β-lactamase; bla; confers resistance to ampicillin, carbenicillin, and related antibiotics
   7344..7448    -  promoter       AmpR promoter: bla
   7507..7559    -  misc_feature   bom (fragment): basis of mobility region from pBR322
   7714..8093    +  enhancer       CMV enhancer: human cytomegalovirus immediate early enhancer
   8094..8293    +  promoter       CMV promoter: human cytomegalovirus (CMV) immediate early promoter
   8311..8491    +  LTR            5' LTR (truncated): truncated 5' long terminal repeat (LTR) from HIV-1
   8538..8663    +  misc_feature   HIV-1 Ψ: packaging signal of human immunodeficiency virus type 1
   8647..8985    +  CDS            HIV-1 gag (fragment): gag protein from human immunodeficiency virus 1; gag
   9155..9388    +  misc_feature   RRE: The Rev response element (RRE) of HIV-1 allows for Rev-dependent mRNA export from the nucleus to the cytoplasm.
   9765..9865    +  CDS            Rev (fragment): human immunodeficiency virus 1 (HIV-1) Rev protein; rev; enhances nuclear export of unspliced and incompletely spliced viral mRNAs
   9891..10008   +  misc_feature   cPPT/CTS: central polypurine tract and central termination sequence of HIV-1
  10064..11226   +  promoter       EF-1α promoter: strong constitutive promoter for human elongation factor EF-1α
  11257..11952   +  CDS            mKate2: mKate2 is a basic (constitutively fluorescent) red fluorescent protein published in 2009, derived from Entacmaea quadricolor. It is reported to be a rapidly-maturing monomer with moderate acid sensitivity.
  11953..12381   +  CDS            RAD53 (fragment): RAD53_YEAST - Also known as MEC2, SAD1, SPK1. Experimental evidence at protein level: Swiss-Prot protein existence level 1. Controls S-phase checkpoint as well as G1 and G2 DNA damage checkpoints. Phosphorylates proteins on serine, threonine, and tyrosine. Prevents entry into anaphase and mitotic exit after DNA damage via regulation of the Polo kinase CDC5. Seems to be involved in the phosphorylation of RPH1. From Saccharomyces cerevisiae (strain ATCC 204508 / S288c) (Baker's yeast).
