[The description below was written by a language model from this plasmid's Addgene catalogue record and pLannotate feature annotations shown in this document.]
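Description:
pCSIIpuro-4493NES(Booster-PKA) is an HIV-1-based lentiviral transfer and mammalian expression plasmid built on the pCSIIpuro backbone, carrying a synthetic, genetically encoded biosensor for protein kinase A activity. It is maintained in E. coli through a high-copy ColE1/pUC-type origin with ampicillin resistance. The backbone also carries an f1 origin and an SV40/EM7-driven bleomycin/Zeocin resistance cassette outside the viral region. The viral genome is transcribed from a CMV enhancer/promoter fused to a truncated 5' LTR, followed by the Ψ packaging signal with a gag fragment, the RRE for Rev-dependent export, and the cPPT/CTS. A WPRE and a truncated 3' LTR close the proviral unit, with a bGH polyadenylation signal downstream. This layout needs packaging functions supplied in trans.

The sequence record is circular, so the payload spans the numbering origin. An EF-1α promoter drives an open reading frame that begins with the red fluorescent protein mKate2, continues into a fragment of yeast Rad53, and ends with the orange fluorescent protein mKOκ. In kinase reporters of this type the Rad53 fragment usually supplies a phosphopeptide-binding FHA domain, and the two fluorescent proteins would be expected to act as a red-shifted FRET pair. The annotation does not resolve the linker, the PKA substrate motif or the nuclear export signal implied by "NES" in the name. An EMCV IRES then allows puromycin N-acetyltransferase to be translated from the same transcript, so transduced cells expressing the sensor can be selected with puromycin.

The catalogue gives a total size of about 13 kb, whereas the sequenced record is 12,390 nt. The stated purpose is simply a PKA biosensor, suited to making stable reporter cell lines for live imaging of PKA signalling.
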