Addgene plasmid #184710: pCSIIpuro-4493NES(Booster-PKA)
Purpose: PKA biosensor
Depositing lab: Michiyuki Matsuda. Depositing organization: Kyoto University, Graduate School of Biostudies. Publication: Calcium transients trigger switch-like discharge of prostaglandin E(2) in an extracellular signal-regulated kinase-dependent manner. Watabe T, Yamahira S, Takakura K, Thumkeo D, Narumiya S, Matsuda M, Terai K. eLife. 2024 Jan 26;12:RP86727. doi: 10.7554/eLife.86727. PubMed 38276879.
Backbone
  Vector backbone: pCSIIpuro
  Backbone size w/o insert (bp): 9300
  Total vector size (bp): 13000
  Vector type: Mammalian Expression, Lentiviral
  Selectable markers: Puromycin
Growth in bacteria
  Bacterial resistance: Ampicillin, 100 μg/mL
  Growth temperature: 37°C
  Growth strain: NEB Stable
  Copy number: Unknown
Gene/Insert
  Gene/Insert name: Booster-PKA
  Species: Synthetic
  Insert size (bp): 3600
Terms and licenses: Academic/Nonprofit Terms; Industry Terms: Not Available to Industry
How to cite: pCSIIpuro-4493NES(Booster-PKA) was a gift from Michiyuki Matsuda (Addgene plasmid # 184710 ; http://n2t.net/addgene:184710 ; RRID:Addgene_184710)
